Addgene plasmid #91265: pHH0103_ITSN1-4/5
Purpose: Protein expression and purification of human SH3 domain construct ITSN1-4/5
Depositing lab: Sachdev Sidhu. Depositing organization: University of Toronto. Publication: Comprehensive Analysis of the Human SH3 Domain Family Reveals a Wide Variety of Non-canonical Specificities. Teyra J, Huang H, Jain S, Guan X, Dong A, Liu Y, Tempel W, Min J, Tong Y, Kim PM, Bader GD, Sidhu SS. Structure. 2017 Oct 3;25(10):1598-1610.e3. doi: 10.1016/j.str.2017.07.017. Epub 2017 Sep 7. PubMed 28890361.
Backbone
  Vector backbone: pHH0103
  Vector type: Bacterial Expression
Growth in bacteria
  Bacterial resistance: Ampicillin, 100 μg/mL
  Growth temperature: 37°C
  Growth strain: DH5alpha
  Copy number: Low Copy
Gene/Insert
  Gene/Insert name: ITSN1-4/5
  Species: H. sapiens (human)
  Insert size (bp): 204
  Entrez Gene: ITSN1 (a.k.a. ITSN, SH3D1A, SH3P17)
  Cloning method: Restriction Enzyme; 5′ cloning site Sfi1 (unknown if destroyed); 3′ cloning site Not1 (unknown if destroyed)
Terms and licenses: Academic/Nonprofit Terms; Industry Terms: Not Available to Industry
How to cite: pHH0103_ITSN1-4/5 was a gift from Sachdev Sidhu (Addgene plasmid # 91265 ; http://n2t.net/addgene:91265 ; RRID:Addgene_91265)
