[The description below was written by a language model from this plasmid's Addgene catalogue record and pLannotate feature annotations shown in this document.]
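Description:
pHH0103_ITSN1-4/5 is a bacterial expression plasmid of about 6.9 kb built on the pHH0103 backbone, made for producing and purifying a single SH3 domain from human intersectin 1 (ITSN1). The "4/5" label presumably marks it as the fourth of that protein's five SH3 domains, although the record does not explain the naming. It is maintained in E. coli under ampicillin selection (β-lactamase expressed from its own promoter) and replicates from a ColE1/pBR322-type origin with the bom region. The catalogue lists it as low copy. The rop gene appears only as two fragments flanking an f1 phage origin, so it seems to be interrupted.

Expression is driven by the tac promoter with a downstream lac operator. The plasmid also carries lacI under the lacIq promoter, so transcription stays repressed until it is induced with IPTG. The annotated reading frame begins with a 6xHis tag, continues with Schistosoma japonicum glutathione S-transferase, and ends with the roughly 200 bp ITSN1 segment, which was cloned between SfiI and NotI sites. The product is therefore expected to be a His-GST-SH3 fusion that can be purified by either metal-chelate or glutathione affinity. The automated annotation matches the insert to rat Itsn1, which probably reflects high sequence conservation, since the catalogue gives the species as human.

Downstream of the insert are an fd terminator and two M13 gene III fragments. Together with the f1 origin and the tetracycline-resistance remnants, these suggest that the backbone derives from a phage-display phagemid. From the annotation, the gene III fragments do not appear to be part of the expressed fusion. The associated study surveyed the binding specificities of the human SH3 domain family, for which purified domains such as this one served as reagents.
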