Features (pLannotate 1.2.2; 21 found; start..end, strand, type, name):
     65..142     +  promoter       lacIq promoter: lacI (mutant); In the lacIq allele, a single base change in the promoter boosts expression of the lacI gene about 10-fold.
    143..1225    +  CDS            lacI: lac repressor; lacI; The lac repressor binds to the lac operator to inhibit transcription in E. coli. This inhibition can be relieved by adding lactose or isopropyl-β-D-thiogalactopyranoside (IPTG).
   1238..1259    +  protein_bind   CAP binding site: CAP binding activates transcription in the presence of cAMP. E. coli catabolite activator protein
   1278..1295    +  promoter       tet promoter (fragment): E. coli promoter for tetracycline efflux protein gene
   1468..1496    +  promoter       tac promoter: strong E. coli promoter; hybrid between the trp and lac UV5 promoters
   1504..1520    +  protein_bind   lac operator: The lac repressor binds to the lac operator to inhibit transcription in E. coli. This inhibition can be relieved by adding lactose or isopropyl-β-D-thiogalactopyranoside (IPTG). lac repressor encoded by lacI
   1605..1622    +  CDS            6xHis: 6xHis affinity tag
   1638..2291    +  CDS            GST26_SCHJA: Experimental evidence at protein level: Swiss-Prot protein existence level 1. GST isoenzymes appear to play a central role in the parasite detoxification system. Other functions are also suspected including a role in increasing the solubility of haematin in the parasite gut. From Schistosoma japonicum (Blood fluke).
   2346..2555    +  CDS            Itsn1 (fragment): ITSN1_RAT - Also known as Ehsh1 From Rattus norvegicus (Rat).
   2571..2618    +  terminator     fd terminator (sequence withheld): central terminator from bacteriophage fd (Otsuka and Kunisawa, 1982)
   2623..2835    +  CDS            M13 gene III (fragment) (sequence partly withheld): pIII; III; minor coat protein
   2850..3320    +  CDS            M13 gene III (fragment) (sequence partly withheld): pIII; III; minor coat protein
   3342..3412    +  CDS            TcR (fragment): tetracycline efflux protein; tet; confers resistance to tetracycline
   3654..4034    -  CDS            YPB1_ECOLX: Protein predicted: Swiss-Prot protein existence level 4. From Escherichia coli.
   4051..4202    +  CDS            rop (fragment): Rop protein, which maintains plasmids at low copy number; rop
   4238..4666    -  rep_origin     f1 ori (sequence partly withheld): f1 bacteriophage origin of replication; arrow indicates direction of (+) strand synthesis
   4675..4714    +  CDS            rop (fragment): Rop protein, which maintains plasmids at low copy number; rop
   4816..4956    +  misc_feature   bom: basis of mobility region from pBR322
   5142..5729    -  rep_origin     ori: high-copy-number ColE1/pMB1/pBR322/pUC origin of replication
   5900..6760    -  CDS            AmpR: β-lactamase; bla; confers resistance to ampicillin, carbenicillin, and related antibiotics
   6761..6865    -  promoter       AmpR promoter: bla
>Addgene plasmid #91265 | pHH0103_ITSN1-4/5 | addgene full sequence | sequence record 191020 | Addgene NGS Result
TTATCATGACATTAACCTATAAAAATAGGCGTATCACGAGGCCCTTTCGTCTTCAAGAATTCCCGACACC
ATCGAATGGTGCAAAACCTTTCGCGGTATGGCATGATAGCGCCCGGAAGAGAGTCAATTCAGGGTGGTGA
ATGTGAAACCAGTAACGTTATACGATGTCGCAGAGTATGCCGGTGTCTCTTATCAGACCGTTTCCCGCGT
GGTGAACCAGGCCAGCCACGTTTCTGCGAAAACGCGGGAAAAAGTGGAAGCGGCGATGGCGGAGCTGAAT
TACATTCCCAACCGCGTGGCACAACAACTGGCGGGCAAACAGTCGTTGCTGATTGGCGTTGCCACCTCCA
GTCTGGCCCTGCACGCGCCGTCGCAAATTGTCGCGGCGATTAAATCTCGCGCCGATCAACTGGGTGCCAG
CGTGGTGGTGTCGATGGTAGAACGAAGCGGCGTCGAAGCCTGTAAAGCGGCGGTGCACAATCTTCTCGCG
CAACGCGTCAGTGGGCTGATCATTAACTATCCGCTGGATGACCAGGATGCCATTGCTGTGGAAGCTGCCT
GCACTAATGTTCCGGCGTTATTTCTTGATGTCTCTGACCAGACACCCATCAACAGTATTATTTTCTCCCA
TGAAGACGGTACGCGACTGGGCGTGGAGCATCTGGTCGCATTGGGTCACCAGCAAATCGCGCTGTTAGCG
GGCCCATTAAGTTCTGTCTCGGCGCGTCTGCGTCTGGCTGGCTGGCATAAATATCTCACTCGCAATCAAA
TTCAGCCGATAGCGGAACGGGAAGGCGACTGGAGTGCCATGTCCGGTTTTCAACAAACCATGCAAATGCT
GAATGAGGGCATCGTTCCCACTGCGATGCTGGTTGCCAACGATCAGATGGCGCTGGGCGCAATGCGCGCC
ATTACCGAGTCCGGGCTGCGCGTTGGTGCGGATATCTCGGTAGTGGGATACGACGATACCGAAGACAGCT
CATGTTATATCCCGCCGTTAACCACCATCAAACAGGATTTTCGCCTGCTGGGGCAAACCAGCGTGGACCG
CTTGCTGCAACTCTCTCAGGGCCAGGCGGTGAAGGGCAATCAGCTGTTGCCCGTCTCACTGGTGAAAAGA
AAAACCACCCTGGCGCCCAATACGCAAACCGCCTCTCCCCGCGCGTTGGCCGATTCATTAATGCAGCTGG
CACGACAGGTTTCCCGACTGGAAAGCGGGCAGTGAGCGCAACGCAATTAATGTAAGTTAGCTCACTCATT
AGGCACAATTCTCATGTTTGACAGCTTATCATCGACTGCACGGTGCACCAATGCTTCTGGCGTCAGGCAG
CCATCGGAAGCTGTGGTATGGCTGTGCAGGTCGTAAATCACTGCATAATTCGTGTCGCTCAAGGCGCACT
CCCGTTCTGGATAATGTTTTTTGCGCCGACATCATAACGGTTCTGGCAAATATTCTGAAATGAGCTGTTG
ACAATTAATCATCGGCTCGTATAATGTGTGGAATTGTGAGCGGATAACAATTTCACACAGGAAACAGCCA
GTCCGTTTAGGTGTTTTCACGAGCACTTCACCAACAAGGACCATAGATTATGAAAATCGAAGAACACCAT
CACCATCACCATTCCAGCGGTAAGCTTATGTCCCCTATACTAGGTTATTGGAAAATTAAGGGCCTTGTGC
AACCCACTCGACTTCTTTTGGAATATCTTGAAGAAAAATATGAAGAGCATTTGTATGAGCGCGATGAAGG
TGATAAATGGCGAAACAAAAAGTTTGAATTGGGTTTGGAGTTTCCCAATCTTCCTTATTATATTGATGGT
GATGTTAAATTAACACAGTCTATGGCCATCATACGTTATATAGCTGACAAGCACAACATGTTGGGTGGTT
GTCCAAAAGAGCGTGCAGAGATTTCAATGCTTGAAGGAGCGGTTTTGGATATTAGATACGGTGTTTCGAG
AATTGCATATAGTAAAGACTTTGAAACTCTCAAAGTTGATTTTCTTAGCAAGCTACCTGAAATGCTGAAA
ATGTTCGAAGATCGTTTATGTCATAAAACATATTTAAATGGTGATCATGTAACCCATCCTGACTTCATGT
TGTATGACGCTCTTGATGTTGTTTTATACATGGACCCAATGTGCCTGGATGCGTTCCCAAAATTAGTTTG
TTTTAAAAAACGTATTGAAGCTATCCCACAAATTGATAAGTACTTGAAATCCAGCAAGTATATAGCATGG
CCTTTGCAGGGCTGGCAAGCCACGTTTGGTGGTGGCGACCATCCTCCAAAATCGGATCTGGAAGTTCTGT
TCCAGGGGCCCCTGTCCAGCGGTCTGGTTCCGCGTGGTTCCGGTACCGCGGCCCAGCCGGCCGAAATTGC
CCAAGTGATTGCCTCCTACACCGCAACGGGTCCGGAACAACTGACCCTGGCTCCGGGTCAACTGATCCTG
ATTCGTAAAAAAAACCCGGGCGGTTGGTGGGAAGGCGAACTGCAGGCGCGTGGTAAAAAACGCCAAATTG
GCTGGTTTCCGGCCAATTATGTGAAACTGCTGAGCGCGGCCGCATA
[142 nt withheld, positions 2567-2708]
C
[98 nt withheld, positions 2710-2807]
AGTTTGTACTGGTGACGAAACTCAGTGTCTAGCTAGAGTGGC
[149 nt withheld, positions 2850-2998]
T
[41 nt withheld, positions 3000-3040]
T
[62 nt withheld, positions 3042-3103]
A
[35 nt withheld, positions 3105-3139]
CCTCCCTCAATCGGTTGAATGTCGCCCTTTTGTCTTTGGCGCTGGTAAACCATATGAA
[86 nt withheld, positions 3198-3283]
T
[54 nt withheld, positions 3285-3338]
CTAGCGCCGCCCTATACCTTGTCTGCCTCCCCGCGTTGCGTCGCGGTGCATGGAGCCGGGCCACCTCGAC
CTGAATGGAAGCCGGCGGCACCTCGCTAACGGATTCACCACTCCAAGAATTGGAGCCAATCAATTCTTGC
GGAGAACTGTGAATGCGCAAACCAACCCTTGGCAGAACATATCCATCGCGTCCGCCATCTCCAGCAGCCG
CACGCGGCGCATCTCGGGCAGCGTTGGGTCCTGGCCACGGGTGCGCATGATCGTGCTCCTGTCGTTGAGG
ACCCGGCTAGGCTGGCGGGGTTGCCTTACTGGTTAGCAGAATGAATCACCGATACGCGAGCGAACGTGAA
GCGACTGCTGCTGCAAAACGTCTGCGACCTGAGCAACAACATGAATGGTCTTCGGTTTCCGTGTTTCGTA
AAGTCTGGAAACGCGGAAGTCAGCGCCCTGCACCATTATGTTCCGGATCTGCATCGCAGGATGCTGCTGG
CTACCCTGTGGAACACCTACATCTGTATTAACGAAGCGCTGGCATTGACCCTGAGTGATTTTTCTCTGGT
CCCGCCGCATCCATACCGCCAGTTGTTTACCCTCACAACGTTCCAGTAACCGGGCATGTTCATCATCAGT
AACCCGTATCGTGAGCATCCTCTCTCGTTTCATCGGTATCATTACCCCCATGAACAGAAATCCCCCTTAC
ACGGAGGCATCAGTGACCAAACAGGAAAAAACCGCCCTTAACATGGCCCGCTTTATCAGAAGCCAGACAT
TAACGCTTCTGGAGAAACTCAACGAGCTGGACGCGGATGAACAGGCAGACATCTGTGAATCGCTTCACGA
CCACGCTGATGAGCTTTACCGCAGGATCCGCGAAATTGTAAGCGTTAATATTTTGTTAAAATTCGCGTTA
AATTTTTGTTAAATCAGCTCATTTTTTAACCAATAGGCCGAAATCGGCAAAATCCCTTATAAATCAAAAG
AATAGACCGAGATAGGGT
[37 nt withheld, positions 4337-4373]
AAAGAACGTGGACTCCAACGTCAAAGG
[49 nt withheld, positions 4401-4449]
T
[91 nt withheld, positions 4451-4541]
G
[124 nt withheld, positions 4543-4666]
CGCGGATCCTGCCTCGCGCGTTTCGGTGATGACGGTGAAAACCTCTGACACATGCAGCTCCCGGAGACGG
TCACAGCTTGTCTGTAAGCGGATGCCGGGAGCAGACAAGCCCGTCAGGGCGCGTCAGCGGGTGTTGGCGG
GTGTCGGGGCGCAGCCATGACCCAGTCACGTAGCGATAGCGGAGTGTATACTGGCTTAACTATGCGGCAT
CAGAGCAGATTGTACTGAGAGTGCACCATATGCGGTGTGAAATACCGCACAGATGCGTAAGGAGAAAATA
CCGCATCAGGCGCTCTTCCGCTTCCTCGCTCACTGACTCGCTGCGCTCGGTCGTTCGGCTGCGGCGAGCG
GTATCAGCTCACTCAAAGGCGGTAATACGGTTATCCACAGAATCAGGGGATAACGCAGGAAAGAACATGT
GAGCAAAAGGCCAGCAAAAGGCCAGGAACCGTAAAAAGGCCGCGTTGCTGGCGTTTTTCCATAGGCTCCG
CCCCCCTGACGAGCATCACAAAAATCGACGCTCAAGTCAGAGGTGGCGAAACCCGACAGGACTATAAAGA
TACCAGGGTTTCCCCCTGGAAGCTCCCTCGTGCGCTCTCCTGTTCCGACCCTGCCGCTTACCGGATACCT
GTCCGCCTTTCTCCCTTCGGGAAGCGTGGCGCTTTCTCATAGCTCACGCTGTAGGTATCTCAGTTCGGTG
TAGGTCGTTCGCTCCAAGCTGGGCTGTGTGCACGAACCCCCCGTTCAGCCCGACCGCTGCGCCTTATCCG
GTAACTATCGTCTTGAGTCCAACCCGGTAAGACACGACTTATCGCCACTGGCAGCAGCCACTGGTAACAG
GATTAGCAGAGCGAGGTATGTAGGCGGTGCTACAGAGTTCTTGAAGTGGTGGCCTAACTACGGCTACACT
AGAAGGACAGTATTTGGTATCTGCGCTCTGCTGAAGCCAGTTACCTTCGGAAAAAGAGTTGGTAGCTCTT
GATCCGGCAAACAAACCACCGCTGGTAGCGGTGGTTTTTTTGTTTGCAAGCAGCAGATTACGCGCAGAAA
AAAAGGATCTCAAGAAGATCCTTTGATCTTTTCTACGGGGTCTGACGCTCAGTGGAACGAAAACTCACGT
TAAGGGATTTTGGTCATGAGATTATCAAAAAGGATCTTCACCTAGATCCTTTTAAATTAAAAATGAAGTT
TTAAATCAATCTAAAGTATATATGAGTAAACTTGGTCTGACAGTTACCAATGCTTAATCAGTGAGGCACC
TATCTCAGCGATCTGTCTATTTCGTTCATCCATAGTTGCCTGACTCCCCGTCGTGTAGATAACTACGATA
CGGGAGGGCTTACCATCTGGCCCCAGTGCTGCAATGATACCGCGAGACCCACGCTCACCGGCTCCAGATT
TATCAGCAATAAACCAGCCAGCCGGAAGGGCCGAGCGCAGAAGTGGTCCTGCAACTTTATCCGCCTCCAT
CCAGTCTATTAATTGTTGCCGGGAAGCTAGAGTAAGTAGTTCGCCAGTTAATAGTTTGCGCAACGTTGTT
GCCATTGCTGCAGGCATCGTGGTGTCACGCTCGTCGTTTGGTATGGCTTCATTCAGCTCCGGTTCCCAAC
GATCAAGGCGAGTTACATGATCCCCCATGTTGTGCAAAAAAGCGGTTAGCTCCTTCGGTCCTCCGATCGT
TGTCAGAAGTAAGTTGGCCGCAGTGTTATCACTCATGGTTATGGCAGCACTGCATAATTCTCTTACTGTC
ATGCCATCCGTAAGATGCTTTTCTGTGACTGGTGAGTACTCAACCAAGTCATTCTGAGAATAGTGTATGC
GGCGACCGAGTTGCTCTTGCCCGGCGTCAACACGGGATAATACCGCGCCACATAGCAGAACTTTAAAAGT
GCTCATCATTGGAAAACGTTCTTCGGGGCGAAAACTCTCAAGGATCTTACCGCTGTTGAGATCCAGTTCG
ATGTAACCCACTCGTGCACCCAACTGATCTTCAGCATCTTTTACTTTCACCAGCGTTTCTGGGTGAGCAA
AAACAGGAAGGCAAAATGCCGCAAAAAAGGGAATAAGGGCGACACGGAAATGTTGAATACTCATACTCTT
CCTTTTTCAATATTATTGAAGCATTTATCAGGGTTATTGTCTCATGAGCGGATACATATTTGAATGTATT
TAGAAAAATAAACAAATAGGGGTTCCGCGCACATTTCCCCGAAAAGTGCCACCTGACGTCTAAGAAACCA
TTA
