>Addgene plasmid #91265 | pHH0103_ITSN1-4/5 | depositor partial sequence | sequence record 175753 | insert sequence
GGCCCAGCCGGCCGAAATTGCCCAAGTGATTGCCTCCTACACCGCAACGGGTCCGGAACAACTGACCCTG
GCTCCGGGTCAACTGATCCTGATTCGTAAAAAAAACCCGGGCGGTTGGTGGGAAGGCGAACTGCAGGCGC
GTGGTAAAAAACGCCAAATTGGCTGGTTTCCGGCCAATTATGTGAAACTGCTGAGCGCGGCCGC
